>Addgene plasmid #221189 | pTE5400_pMBP_CDS dropout vector | addgene full sequence | sequence record 441881 | Addgene NGS Result
TCATGCGTCATTTTGAACATTTTGTAAATCTTATTTAATAATGTGTGCGGCAATTCACATTTAATTTATG
AATGTTTTCTTAACATCGCGGCAACTCAAGAAACGGCAGGTTCGGATCTTAGCTACTAGAGAAAGAGGAG
AAATACTAGATGCGTAAAGGCGAAGAGCTGTTCACTGGTGTCGTCCCTATTCTGGTGGAACTGGATGGTG
ATGTCAACGGTCATAAGTTTTCCGTGCGTGGCGAGGGTGAAGGTGACGCAACTAATGGTAAACTGACGCT
GAAGTTCATCTGTACTACTGGTAAACTGCCGGTTCCTTGGCCGACTCTGGTAACGACGCTGACTTATGGT
GTTCAGTGCTTTGCTCGTTATCCGGACCATATGAAGCAGCATGACTTCTTCAAGTCCGCCATGCCGGAAG
GCTATGTGCAGGAACGCACGATTTCCTTTAAGGATGACGGCACGTACAAAACGCGTGCGGAAGTGAAATT
TGAAGGCGATACCCTGGTAAACCGCATTGAGCTGAAAGGCATTGACTTTAAAGAGGACGGCAATATCCTG
GGCCATAAGCTGGAATACAATTTTAACAGCCACAATGTTTACATCACCGCCGATAAACAAAAAAATGGCA
TTAAAGCGAATTTTAAAATTCGCCACAACGTGGAGGATGGCAGCGTGCAGCTGGCTGATCACTACCAGCA
AAACACTCCAATCGGTGATGGTCCTGTTCTGCTGCCAGACAATCACTATCTGAGCACGCAAAGCGTTCTG
TCTAAAGATCCGAACGAGAAACGCGATCATATGGTTCTGCTGGAGTTCGTAACCGCAGCGGGCATCACGC
ATGGTATGGATGAACTGTACAAATGACCAGGCATCAAATAAAACGAAAGGCTCAGTCGAAAGACTGGGCC
TTTCGTTTTATCTGTTGTTTGTCGGTGAACGCTCTCTACTAGAGTCACACTGGCTCACCTTCGGGTGGGC
CTTTCTGCGTTTATACGTCTCATGAGACCACTCATCGCGACTAGTAGCGGCCGCTGCAGTCCGGCAAAAA
AGGGCAAGGTGTCACCACCCTGCCCTTTTTCTTTAAAACCGAAAAGATTACTTCGCGTTATGCAGGCTTC
CTCGCTCACTGACTCGCTGCGCTCGGTCGTTCGGCTGCGGCGAGCGGTATCAGCTCACTCAAAGGCGGTA
ATACGGTTATCCACAGAATCAGGGGATAACGCAGGAAAGAACATGTGAGCAAAAGGCCAGCAAAAGGCCA
GGAACCGTAAAAAGGCCGCGTTGCTGGCGTTTTTCCACAGGCTCCGCCCCCCTGACGAGCATCACAAAAA
TCGACGCTCAAGTCAGAGGTGGCGAAACCCGACAGGACTATAAAGATACCAGGCGTTTCCCCCTGGAAGC
TCCCTCGTGCGCTCTCCTGTTCCGACCCTGCCGCTTACCGGATACCTGTCCGCCTTTCTCCCTTCGGGAA
GCGTGGCGCTTTCTCATAGCTCACGCTGTAGGTATCTCAGTTCGGTGTAGGTCGTTCGCTCCAAGCTGGG
CTGTGTGCACGAACCCCCCGTTCAGCCCGACCGCTGCGCCTTATCCGGTAACTATCGTCTTGAGTCCAAC
CCGGTAAGACACGACTTATCGCCACTGGCAGCAGCCACTGGTAACAGGATTAGCAGAGCGAGGTATGTAG
GCGGTGCTACAGAGTTCTTGAAGTGGTGGCCTAACTACGGCTACACTAGAAGAACAGTATTTGGTATCTG
CGCTCTGCTGAAGCCAGTTACCTTCGGAAAAAGAGTTGGTAGCTCTTGATCCGGCAAACAAACCACCGCT
GGTAGCGGTGGTTTTTTTGTTTGCAAGCAGCAGATTACGCGCAGAAAAAAAGGATCTCAAGAAGATCCTT
TGATCTTTTCTACGGGGTCTGACGCTCAGTGGAACGAAAACTCACGTTAAGGGATTTTGGTCATGAGATT
ATCAAAAAGGATCTTCACCTAGATCCTTTTAAATTAAAAATGAAGTTTTAAATCAATCTAAAGTATATAT
GAGTAAACTTGGTCTGACAGCTCGAGGCTTGGATTCTCACCAATAAAAAACGCCCGGCGGCAACCGAGCG
TTCTGAACAAATCCAGATGGAGTTCTGAGGTCATTACTGGATCTATCAACAGGAGTCCAAGCGAGCTCGA
TATCAAATTACGCCCCGCCCTGCCACTCGTCGCAGTACTGTTGTAATTCATTAAGCATTCTGCCGACATG
GAAGCCATCACAAACGGCATGATGAACCTGAATCGCCAGCGGCATCAGCACCTTGTCGCCTTGCGTATAA
TATTTGCCCATGGTGAAAACGGGGGCGAAGAAGTTGTCCATATTGGCCACGTTTAAATCAAAACTGGTGA
AACTCACCCAGGGATTGGCTGATACGAAAAACATATTCTCAATAAACCCTTTAGGGAAATAGGCCAGGTT
TTCACCGTAACACGCCACATCTTGCGAATATATGTGTAGAAACTGCCGGAAATCGTCGTGGTATTCACTC
CAGAGTGATGAAAACGTTTCAGTTTGCTCATGGAAAACGGTGTAACAAGGGTGAACACTATCCCATATCA
CCAGCTCACCGTCTTTCATTGCCATACGAAATTCCGGATGAGCATTCATCAGGCGGGCAAGAATGTGAAT
AAAGGCCGGATAAAACTTGTGCTTATTTTTCTTTACGGTCTTTAAAAAGGCCGTAATATCCAGCTGAACG
GTCTGGTTATAGGTACATTGAGCAACTGACTGAAATGCCTCAAAATGTTCTTTACGATGCCATTGGGATA
TATCAACGGTGGTATATCCAGTGATTTTTTTCTCCATTTTAGCTTCCTTAGCTCCTGAAAATCTCGATAA
CTCAAAAAATACGCCCGGTAGTGATCTTATTTCATTATGGTGAAAGTTGGAACCTCTTACGTGCCCGATC
AACTCGAGTGCCACCTGACGTCTAAGAAACCATTATTATCATGACATTAACCTATAAAAATAGGCGTATC
ACGAGGCAGAATTTCAGATAAAAAAAATCCTTAGCTTTCGCTAAGGATGATTTCTGGAATTCGCGGCCGC
TTCTAGAGCGATGAGTCTGGGTTGAAGGCTCTCAAGGGCATCGGTCGAGATCCCGGTGCCTAATGAGTGA
GCTAACTTACATTAATTGCGTTGCGCTCACTGCCCGCTTTCCAGTCGGGAAACTGTCGTGCCAGCTGCAT
TAATGAATCGGCCAACGCGCGGGGAGAGGCGGTTTGCGTATTGGGCGCCAGGGTGGTTTTTCTTTTCACC
AGTGAGACTGGCAACAGCTGATTGCCCTTCACCGCCTGGCCCTGAGAGAGTTGCAGCAAGCGGTCCACGC
TGGTTTGCCCCAGCAGGCGAAAATCCTGTTTGATGGTGGTTAACGGCGGGATATAACATGAGCTGTCTTC
GGTATCGTCGTATCCCACTACCGAGATATCCGCACCAACGCGCAGCCCGGACTCGGTAATGGCGCGCATT
GCGCCCAGCGCCATCTGATCGTTGGCAACCAGCATCGCAGTGGGAACGATGCCCTCATTCAGCATTTGCA
TGGTTTGTTGAAAACCGGACATGGCACTCCAGTCGCCTTCCCGTTCCGCTATCGGCTGAATTTGATTGCG
AGTGAGATATTTATGCCAGCCAGCCAGACGCAGACGCGCCGAGACAGAACTTAATGGGCCCGCTAACAGC
GCGATTTGCTGGTGACCCAATGCGACCAGATGCTCCACGCCCAGTCGCGTACCGTCTTCATGGGAGAAAA
TAATACTGTTGATGGGTGTCTGGTCAGAGACATCAAGAAATAACGCCGGAACATTAGTGCAGGCAGCTTC
CACAGCAATGGCATCCTGGTCATCCAGCGGATAGTTAATGATCAGCCCACTGACGCGTTGCGCGAGAAGA
TTGTGCACCGCCGCTTTACAGGCTTCGACGCCGCTTCGTTCTACCATCGACACCACCACGCTGGCACCCA
GTTGATCGGCGCGAGATTTAATCGCCGCGACAATTTGCGACGGCGCGTGCAGGGCCAGACTGGAGGTGGC
AACGCCAATCAGCAACGACTGTTTGCCCGCCAGTTGTTGTGCCACGCGGTTGGGAATGTAATTCAGCTCC
GCCATCGCCGCTTCCACTTTTTCCCGCGTTTTCGCAGAAACGTGGCTGGCCTGGTTCACCACGCGGGAAA
CGGTCTGATAAGAGACACCGGCATACTCTGCGACATCGTATAACGTTACTGGTTTCACATTCACCACCCT
GAATTGACTCTCTTCCGGGCGCTATCATGCCATACCGCGAAAGGTTTTGCGCCATTCGATGGTGTCCGGG
ATCTCGACGCTCTCCCTTATGCGACTCCTGCATTAGGAAGCAGCCCAGTAGTAGGTTGAGGCCGTTGAGC
ACCGCCGCCGCAAGGAATGGTGCATGCAAGGAGATGGCGCCCAACAGTCCCCCGGCCACGGGGCCTGCCA
CCATACCCACGCCGAAACAAGCGCTCATGAGCCCGAAGTGGCGAGCCCGATCTTCCCCATCGGTGATGTC
GGCGATATAGGCGCCAGCAACCGCACCTGTGGCGCCGGTGATGCCGGCCACGATGCGTCCGGCGTAGAGG
ATCGAGATCTCGATCCCGCGAAATTAATACGACTCACTATAGGGGAATTGTGAGCGGATAACAATTCCCC
TCTAGAAATAATTTTGTTTAACTTTAAGAAGGAGATATACCATGGGCCATCATCATCATCATCATCATCA
TCATCACAGCAGCGGCAAAATCGAAGAAGGTAAACTGGTAATCTGGATTAACGGCGATAAAGGCTATAAC
GGCCTCGCTGAAGTCGGTAAGAAATTCGAGAAAGATACCGGAATTAAAGTCACCGTTGAGCATCCGGATA
AACTGGAAGAGAAATTCCCACAGGTTGCGGCAACTGGCGATGGCCCTGACATTATCTTCTGGGCACACGA
CCGCTTTGGTGGCTACGCTCAATCTGGCCTGTTGGCTGAAATCACCCCGGACAAAGCGTTCCAGGACAAG
CTGTATCCGTTTACCTGGGATGCCGTACGTTACAACGGCAAGCTGATTGCTTACCCGATCGCTGTTGAAG
CGTTATCGCTGATTTATAACAAAGATCTGCTGCCGAACCCGCCAAAAACCTGGGAAGAGATCCCGGCGCT
GGATAAAGAACTGAAAGCGAAAGGTAAGAGCGCGCTGATGTTCAACCTGCAAGAACCGTACTTCACCTGG
CCGCTGATTGCTGCTGACGGGGGTTATGCGTTCAAGTATGAAAACGGCAAGTACGACATTAAAGACGTGG
GCGTGGATAACGCTGGCGCGAAAGCGGGTCTGACCTTCCTGGTTGACCTGATTAAAAACAAACACATGAA
TGCAGACACCGATTACTCCATCGCAGAAGCTGCCTTTAATAAAGGCGAAACAGCGATGACCATCAACGGC
CCGTGGGCATGGTCCAACATCGACACCAGCAAAGTGAATTATGGTGTAACGGTACTGCCGACCTTCAAGG
GTCAACCATCCAAACCGTTCGTTGGCGTGCTGAGCGCAGGTATTAACGCCGCCAGTCCGAACAAAGAGCT
GGCAAAAGAGTTCCTCGAAAACTATCTGCTGACTGATGAAGGTCTGGAAGCGGTTAATAAAGACAAACCG
CTGGGTGCCGTAGCGCTGAAGTCTTACGAGGAAGAGTTGGTGAAAGATCCGCGTATTGCCGCCACTATGG
AAAACGCCCAGAAAGGTGAAATCATGCCGAACATCCCGCAGATGTCCGCTTTCTGGTATGCCGTGCGTAC
TGCGGTGATCAACGCCGCCAGCGGTCGTCAGACTGTCGATGAAGCCCTGAAAGACGCGCAGACTAATTCG
AGCTCGAACAACAACAACAATAACAATAACAACAACCTCGGGATCGAAGGTCGTCATGGGTCTCGTGAGA
CGGAAAGTGAAACGTGATT
Features (pLannotate 1.2.2; 20 found; start..end, strand, type, name):
    150..863     +  CDS            superfolder GFP: GFP variant that folds robustly even when fused to poorly folded proteins (Pédelacq et al., 2006)
    875..946     +  terminator     rrnB T1 terminator: transcription terminator T1 from the E. coli rrnB gene
    962..989     +  terminator     T7Te terminator: phage T7 early transcription terminator
   1020..1039    +  misc_feature   BioBrick suffix: universal suffix for all parts
   1040..1097    +  terminator     his operon terminator: This putative transcriptin terminator from the E. coli his operon has a 2-bp deletion introduced during synthesis. Its efficiency has not been determined.
   1292..1880    -  rep_origin     ori: high-copy-number ColE1/pMB1/pBR322/pUC origin of replication
   2063..2157    -  terminator     lambda t0 terminator: transcription terminator from phage lambda
   2181..2837    -  CDS            cat: CAT_ECOLX - Experimental evidence at protein level: Swiss-Prot protein existence level 1. This enzyme is an effector of chloramphenicol resistance in bacteria. From Escherichia coli. This protein is used as a marker in many commonly used cloning vectors, such as pACYC184.
   2838..2935    -  promoter       cat promoter: promoter of the E. coli cat gene encoding chloramphenicol acetyltransferase
   3021..3064    -  terminator     bacterial terminator: putative bacterial transcription terminator
   3067..3088    +  misc_feature   BioBrick prefix: BioBrick prefix for parts that do not start with "ATG"
   3143..3164    -  protein_bind   CAP binding site: CAP binding activates transcription in the presence of cAMP. E. coli catabolite activator protein
   3177..4258    -  CDS            lacI: lac repressor; lacI; The lac repressor binds to the lac operator to inhibit transcription in E. coli. This inhibition can be relieved by adding lactose or isopropyl-β-D-thiogalactopyranoside (IPTG).
   4259..4336    -  promoter       lacI promoter: lacI
   4344..4623    -  CDS            TcR (fragment): tetracycline efflux protein; tet; confers resistance to tetracycline
   4645..4663    +  promoter       T7 promoter: promoter for bacteriophage T7 RNA polymerase
   4664..4688    +  protein_bind   lac operator: The lac repressor binds to the lac operator to inhibit transcription in E. coli. This inhibition can be relieved by adding lactose or isopropyl-β-D-thiogalactopyranoside (IPTG). lac repressor encoded by lacI
   4703..4725    +  RBS            RBS: efficient ribosome binding site from bacteriophage T7 gene 10 (Olins and Rangwala, 1989)
   4738..4755    +  CDS            capTEV™ (fragment): composite tag for in vivo biotinylation, TEV protease cleavage, and 6xHis tagging
   4777..5874    +  CDS            MBP: maltose binding protein from E. coli; malE (mutated); This version of the gene does not encode a signal sequence, so MBP will remain in the cytosol.
