[The description below was written by a language model from this plasmid's Addgene catalogue record and pLannotate feature annotations shown in this document.]
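Description:
pTE5400_pMBP_CDS dropout vector is an empty bacterial expression backbone derived from the BioBrick plasmid pSB1C3, designed for Golden Gate insertion of a coding sequence that will be produced as an N-terminal 10xHis–maltose binding protein (MBP) fusion. It replicates in E. coli from a high-copy ColE1/pUC-type origin and is selected with chloramphenicol through the cat gene, from which the depositors removed a BsmBI site so that the marker does not interfere with Type IIS assembly. The catalogue lists a backbone size of 4,940 bp, whereas the sequenced record is 5,969 nt. The record does not explain the difference.

The expression cassette was taken from pET16b. It consists of a lacI repressor gene with its own promoter, followed in the opposite orientation by a T7 promoter with an adjacent lac operator and the phage T7 gene 10 ribosome binding site. Transcription therefore requires a host supplying T7 RNA polymerase and is inducible with IPTG. A short tetracycline-resistance fragment next to lacI appears to be a non-functional remnant carried over with the cassette. Downstream of the RBS, a short histidine-tag stretch (annotated as a fragment of a composite tag, and corresponding to the recorded 10xHis tag) is followed by a signal-sequence-free E. coli MBP that stays in the cytosol. It aids solubility and allows affinity purification.

After MBP sits a superfolder GFP dropout placeholder built to the Marburg Collection standard. Correct replacement by the gene of interest removes the GFP sequence, which allows visual screening of colonies. The rrnB T1 and T7Te terminators close the cassette, and further terminators and the BioBrick prefix and suffix from the backbone flank it.
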