Addgene plasmid #221189: pTE5400_pMBP_CDS dropout vector
Purpose: (Empty Backbone) Expression vector for N-terminally His-tagged maltose binding protein (10xHis-MBP) fused to a protein of interest
Depositing lab: Tobias Erb. Depositing organization: Max Planck Institute for Terrestrial Microbiology. Publication: In vitro transcription-based biosensing of glycolate for prototyping of a complex enzyme cascade. Barthel S, Brenker L, Diehl C, Bohra N, Giaveri S, Paczia N, Erb TJ. Synth Biol (Oxf). 2024 Sep 20;9(1):ysae013. doi: 10.1093/synbio/ysae013. eCollection 2024. PubMed 39399720.
Backbone
  Vector backbone: pSB1C3
  Backbone size (bp): 4940
  Modifications to backbone: removed BsmBI site in cat gene, added pET16b expression cassette (lacI + T7 promoter-lacO) + E. coli maltose binding protein, added sfGFP dropout sequence for the CDS according to the Marburg collection
  Vector type: Bacterial Expression
  Promoter: T7 promoter
  Tag / fusion protein: 10x His-tag + E. coli maltose binding protein (MBP) (N terminal on backbone)
Growth in bacteria
  Bacterial resistance: Chloramphenicol, 25 μg/mL
  Growth temperature: 37°C
  Growth strain: DH5alpha
  Copy number: Unknown
Gene/Insert
  Cloning method: Golden Gate
  Sequencing primers: 5′ GGTCGTCAGACTGTCGATG; 3′ GAAGCCTGCATAACGCGAAG
Terms and licenses: Academic/Nonprofit Terms; Industry Terms: Not Available to Industry
Depositor comments: For details on placeholder/dropout sequences see Stukenberg et al.: https://doi.org/10.1021/acssynbio.1c00126. Please visit https://doi.org/10.1101/2024.04.26.591264 for bioRxiv preprint.
How to cite: pTE5400_pMBP_CDS dropout vector was a gift from Tobias Erb (Addgene plasmid # 221189 ; http://n2t.net/addgene:221189 ; RRID:Addgene_221189)
